Addgene plasmid #66300: GPR1-Tango
Purpose: Expression of G protein-coupled receptors for PRESTO-Tango: parallel receptorome expression and screening via transcriptional output, with transcriptional activation following arrestin translocation
Depositing lab: Bryan Roth. Depositing organization: University of North Carolina at Chapel Hill. Publication: PRESTO-Tango as an open-source resource for interrogation of the druggable human GPCRome. Kroeze WK, Sassano MF, Huang XP, Lansu K, McCorvy JD, Giguere PM, Sciaky N, Roth BL. Nat Struct Mol Biol. 2015 May;22(5):362-9. doi: 10.1038/nsmb.3014. Epub 2015 Apr 20. PubMed 25895059.
Backbone
  Vector backbone: empty Tango
  Backbone size w/o insert (bp): 6632
  Vector type: Mammalian Expression
  Selectable markers: Neomycin (select with G418)
Growth in bacteria
  Bacterial resistance: Ampicillin, 100 μg/mL
  Growth temperature: 37°C
  Growth strain: DH5alpha
  Copy number: High Copy
Gene/Insert
  Gene/Insert name: GPR1
  Species: H. sapiens (human)
  Insert size (bp): 1065
  Entrez Gene: GPR1
  Promoter: CMV
  Tag / fusion protein: FLAG (N terminal on backbone)
  Cloning method: Restriction Enzyme; 5′ cloning site NotI (not destroyed); 3′ cloning site XhoI (unknown if destroyed)
  Sequencing primers: 5′ CMV-F; 3′ Tet-R
Terms and licenses: Academic/Nonprofit Terms; Industry Terms: Not Available to Industry
Depositor comments: Please note: Most of the PRESTO-Tango vectors do not contain the XhoI cut site downstream of the tTA sequence and instead carry an XbaI site. If you need to perform an XhoI digest we recommend sequencing with a forward primer at the C-terminus of tTA to determine which of the two sites is present. Suggested primer: 5-gagctccacttagacggcgagg-3. Original backbone was pcDNA3.1(+). These plasmids were generated as part of the Illuminating the Druggable Genome (IDG) program sponsored by the NIH Common Fund. The goal of this program is to identify, gather, and distribute information and resources for proteins that currently are not well-studied yet belong to commonly drug-targeted protein families: protein kinases, non-olfactory G-protein coupled receptors (GPCRs), and ion channels. The IDG program is designed to develop fundamental research tools for understudied proteins, elucidate their function, and disseminate the IDG-related resources and data to the greater scientific community.
How to cite: GPR1-Tango was a gift from Bryan Roth (Addgene plasmid # 66300 ; http://n2t.net/addgene:66300 ; RRID:Addgene_66300)
