[The description below was written by a language model from this plasmid's Addgene catalogue record.]
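Description:
GPR1-Tango is a mammalian expression plasmid from the PRESTO-Tango collection, built on an "empty Tango" backbone of about 6.6 kb that was itself derived from pcDNA3.1(+). It is maintained as a high-copy plasmid in E. coli under ampicillin selection. It also carries a neomycin resistance marker, so transfected mammalian cells can be selected with G418.

The insert is the human GPR1 coding sequence (about 1.1 kb), a non-olfactory G protein-coupled receptor, expressed from the CMV promoter. It was cloned by restriction enzymes, with NotI at the 5′ end. The 3′ site is nominally XhoI, but the depositor notes that most vectors in this series carry an XbaI site rather than XhoI downstream of the tTA sequence, so the site present in a given plasmid should be confirmed. The backbone supplies an N-terminal FLAG tag, which is useful for detecting the receptor. The mention of tTA downstream of the insert indicates that the receptor is fused at its C-terminal end to the tetracycline transactivator. The record does not itemise the other Tango module components between receptor and tTA.

In the Tango design, agonist activation of the receptor recruits arrestin, and this translocation event leads to transcriptional activation, giving a G protein-independent readout of receptor activity. The plasmid is intended for parallel screening of the GPCR "receptorome" against ligands. It was produced under a programme that develops tools for understudied members of druggable protein families, which makes it suited to ligand discovery and pharmacological profiling of GPR1.
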