>Addgene plasmid #66300 | GPR1-Tango | depositor partial sequence | sequence record 113213 | empty Tango
GACGGATCGGGAGATCTCCCGATCCCCTATGGTGCACTCTCAGTACAATCTGCTCTGATGCCGCATAGTT
AAGCCAGTATCTGCTCCCTGCTTGTGTGTTGGAGGTCGCTGAGTAGTGCGCGAGCAAAATTTAAGCTACA
ACAAGGCAAGGCTTGACCGACAATTGCATGAAGAATCTGCTTAGGGTTAGGCGTTTTGCGCTGCTTCGCG
ATGTACGGGCCAGATATACGCGTTGACATTGATTATTGACTAGTTATTAATAGTAATCAATTACGGGGTC
ATTAGTTCATAGCCCATATATGGAGTTCCGCGTTACATAACTTACGGTAAATGGCCCGCCTGGCTGACCG
CCCAACGACCCCCGCCCATTGACGTCAATAATGACGTATGTTCCCATAGTAACGCCAATAGGGACTTTCC
ATTGACGTCAATGGGTGGAGTATTTACGGTAAACTGCCCACTTGGCAGTACATCAAGTGTATCATATGCC
AAGTACGCCCCCTATTGACGTCAATGACGGTAAATGGCCCGCCTGGCATTATGCCCAGTACATGACCTTA
TGGGACTTTCCTACTTGGCAGTACATCTACGTATTAGTCATCGCTATTACCATGGTGATGCGGTTTTGGC
AGTACATCAATGGGCGTGGATAGCGGTTTGACTCACGGGGATTTCCAAGTCTCCACCCCATTGACGTCAA
TGGGAGTTTGTTTTGGCACCAAAATCAACGGGACTTTCCAAAATGTCGTAACAACTCCGCCCCATTGACG
CAAATGGGCGGTAGGCGTGTACGGTGGGAGGTCTATATAAGCAGAGCTCTCTGGCTAACTAGAGAACCCA
CTGCTTACTGGCTTATCGAAATTAATACGACTCACTATAGGGAGACCCAAGCTGGCTAGCGTTTAAACTT
AAGCTTGGTACCGAGCTCGGATCCACTAGTCCAGTGTGGTGGAATTCTGCAGATATCCAGCACAGTGGCG
GCCGCGCCACCATGAAGACGATCATCGCCCTGAGCTACATCTTCTGCCTGGTATTCGCCGACTACAAGGA
CGATGATGACGCCAGCATCGATACCGGTGGACGCACCCCACCCAGCCTGGGTCCCCAAGATGAGTCCTGC
ACCACCGCCAGCTCCTCCCTGGCCAAGGACACTTCATCGACCGGTGAGAACCTGTACTTCCAGCTAAGAT
TAGATAAAAGTAAAGTGATTAACAGCGCATTAGAGCTGCTTAATGAGGTCGGAATCGAAGGTTTAACAAC
CCGTAAACTCGCCCAGAAGCTAGGTGTAGAGCAGCCTACATTGTATTGGCATGTAAAAAATAAGCGGGCT
TTGCTCGACGCCTTAGCCATTGAGATGTTAGATAGGCACCATACTCACTTTTGCCCTTTAGAAGGGGAAA
GCTGGCAAGATTTTTTACGTAATAACGCTAAAAGTTTTAGATGTGCTTTACTAAGTCATCGCGATGGAGC
AAAAGTACATTTAGGTACACGGCCTACAGAAAAACAGTATGAAACTCTCGAAAATCAATTAGCCTTTTTA
TGCCAACAAGGTTTTTCACTAGAGAATGCATTATATGCACTCAGCGCTGTGGGGCATTTTACTTTAGGTT
GCGTATTGGAAGATCAAGAGCATCAAGTCGCTAAAGAAGAAAGGGAAACACCTACTACTGATAGTATGCC
GCCATTATTACGACAAGCTATCGAATTATTTGATCACCAAGGTGCAGAGCCAGCCTTCTTATTCGGCCTT
GAATTGATCATATGCGGATTAGAAAAACAACTTAAATGTGAAAGTGGGTCCGCGTACAGCCGCGCGCGTA
CGAAAAACAATTACGGGTCTACCATCGAGGGCCTGCTCGATCTCCCGGACGACGACGCCCCCGAAGAGGC
GGGGCTGGCGGCTCCGCGCCTGTCCTTTCTCCCCGCGGGACACACGCGCAGACTGTCGACGGCCCCCCCG
ACCGATGTCAGCCTGGGGGACGAGCTCCACTTAGACGGCGAGGACGTGGCGATGGCGCATGCCGACGCGC
TAGACGATTTCGATCTGGACATGTTGGGGGACGGGGATTCCCCGGGTCCGGGATTTACCCCCCACGACTC
CGCCCCCTACGGCGCTCTGGATATGGCCGACTTCGAGTTTGAGCAGATGTTTACCGATGCCCTTGGAATT
GACGAGTACGGTGGGTAGCTCGAGTCTAGAGGGCCCGTTTAAACCCGCTGATCAGCCTCGACTGTGCCTT
CTAGTTGCCAGCCATCTGTTGTTTGCCCCTCCCCCGTGCCTTCCTTGACCCTGGAAGGTGCCACTCCCAC
TGTCCTTTCCTAATAAAATGAGGAAATTGCATCGCATTGTCTGAGTAGGTGTCATTCTATTCTGGGGGGT
GGGGTGGGGCAGGACAGCAAGGGGGAGGATTGGGAAGACAATAGCAGGCATGCTGGGGATGCGGTGGGCT
CTATGGCTTCTGAGGCGGAAAGAACCAGCTGGGGCTCTAGGGGGTATCCCC
[124 nt withheld, positions 2502-2625]
C
[91 nt withheld, positions 2627-2717]
A
[49 nt withheld, positions 2719-2767]
CCTTTGACGTTGGAGTCCACGTTCTTT
[37 nt withheld, positions 2795-2831]
ACCCTATCTCGGTCTATTCTTTTGATTTATAAGGGATTTTGCCGATTTCGGCCTATTGGTTAAAAAATGA
GCTGATTTAACAAAAATTTAACGCGAATTAATTCTGTGGAATGTGTGTCAGTTAGGGTGTGGAAAGTCCC
CAGGCTCCCCAGCAGGCAGAAGTATGCAAAGCATGCATCTCAATTAGTCAGCAACCAGGTGTGGAAAGTC
CCCAGGCTCCCCAGCAGGCAGAAGTATGCAAAGCATGCATCTCAATTAGTCAGCAACCATAGTCCCGCCC
CTAACTCCGCCCATCCCGCCCCTAACTCCGCCCAGTTCCGCCCATTCTCCGCCCCATGGCTGACTAATTT
TTTTTATTTATGCAGAGGCCGAGGCCGCCTCTGCCTCTGAGCTATTCCAGAAGTAGTGAGGAGGCTTTTT
TGGAGGCCTAGGCTTTTGCAAAAAGCTCCCGGGAGCTTGTATATCCATTTTCGGATCTGATCAAGAGACA
GGATGAGGATCGTTTCGCATGATTGAACAAGATGGATTGCACGCAGGTTCTCCGGCCGCTTGGGTGGAGA
GGCTATTCGGCTATGACTGGGCACAACAGACAATCGGCTGCTCTGATGCCGCCGTGTTCCGGCTGTCAGC
GCAGGGGCGCCCGGTTCTTTTTGTCAAGACCGACCTGTCCGGTGCCCTGAATGAACTGCAGGACGAGGCA
GCGCGGCTATCGTGGCTGGCCACGACGGGCGTTCCTTGCGCAGCTGTGCTCGACGTTGTCACTGAAGCGG
GAAGGGACTGGCTGCTATTGGGCGAAGTGCCGGGGCAGGATCTCCTGTCATCTCACCTTGCTCCTGCCGA
GAAAGTATCCATCATGGCTGATGCAATGCGGCGGCTGCATACGCTTGATCCGGCTACCTGCCCATTCGAC
CACCAAGCGAAACATCGCATCGAGCGAGCACGTACTCGGATGGAAGCCGGTCTTGTCGATCAGGATGATC
TGGACGAAGAGCATCAGGGGCTCGCGCCAGCCGAACTGTTCGCCAGGCTCAAGGCGCGCATGCCCGACGG
CGAGGATCTCGTCGTGACCCATGGCGATGCCTGCTTGCCGAATATCATGGTGGAAAATGGCCGCTTTTCT
GGATTCATCGACTGTGGCCGGCTGGGTGTGGCGGACCGCTATCAGGACATAGCGTTGGCTACCCGTGATA
TTGCTGAAGAGCTTGGCGGCGAATGGGCTGACCGCTTCCTCGTGCTTTACGGTATCGCCGCTCCCGATTC
GCAGCGCATCGCCTTCTATCGCCTTCTTGACGAGTTCTTCTGAGCGGGACTCTGGGGTTCGAAATGACCG
ACCAAGCGACGCCCAACCTGCCATCACGAGATTTCGATTCCACCGCCGCCTTCTATGAAAGGTTGGGCTT
CGGAATCGTTTTCCGGGACGCCGGCTGGATGATCCTCCAGCGCGGGGATCTCATGCTGGAGTTCTTCGCC
CACCCCAACTTGTTTATTGCAGCTTATAATGGTTACAAATAAAGCAATAGCATCACAAATTTCACAAATA
AAGCATTTTTTTCACTGCATTCTAGTTGTGGTTTGTCCAAACTCATCAATGTATCTTATCATGTCTGTAT
ACCGTCGACCTCTAGCTAGAGCTTGGCGTAATCATGGTCATAGCTGTTTCCTGTGTGAAATTGTTATCCG
CTCACAATTCCACACAACATACGAGCCGGAAGCATAAAGTGTAAAGCCTGGGGTGCCTAATGAGTGAGCT
AACTCACATTAATTGCGTTGCGCTCACTGCCCGCTTTCCAGTCGGGAAACCTGTCGTGCCAGCTGCATTA
ATGAATCGGCCAACGCGCGGGGAGAGGCGGTTTGCGTATTGGGCGCTCTTCCGCTTCCTCGCTCACTGAC
TCGCTGCGCTCGGTCGTTCGGCTGCGGCGAGCGGTATCAGCTCACTCAAAGGCGGTAATACGGTTATCCA
CAGAATCAGGGGATAACGCAGGAAAGAACATGTGAGCAAAAGGCCAGCAAAAGGCCAGGAACCGTAAAAA
GGCCGCGTTGCTGGCGTTTTTCCATAGGCTCCGCCCCCCTGACGAGCATCACAAAAATCGACGCTCAAGT
CAGAGGTGGCGAAACCCGACAGGACTATAAAGATACCAGGCGTTTCCCCCTGGAAGCTCCCTCGTGCGCT
CTCCTGTTCCGACCCTGCCGCTTACCGGATACCTGTCCGCCTTTCTCCCTTCGGGAAGCGTGGCGCTTTC
TCATAGCTCACGCTGTAGGTATCTCAGTTCGGTGTAGGTCGTTCGCTCCAAGCTGGGCTGTGTGCACGAA
CCCCCCGTTCAGCCCGACCGCTGCGCCTTATCCGGTAACTATCGTCTTGAGTCCAACCCGGTAAGACACG
ACTTATCGCCACTGGCAGCAGCCACTGGTAACAGGATTAGCAGAGCGAGGTATGTAGGCGGTGCTACAGA
GTTCTTGAAGTGGTGGCCTAACTACGGCTACACTAGAAGAACAGTATTTGGTATCTGCGCTCTGCTGAAG
CCAGTTACCTTCGGAAAAAGAGTTGGTAGCTCTTGATCCGGCAAACAAACCACCGCTGGTAGCGGTTTTT
TTGTTTGCAAGCAGCAGATTACGCGCAGAAAAAAAGGATCTCAAGAAGATCCTTTGATCTTTTCTACGGG
GTCTGACGCTCAGTGGAACGAAAACTCACGTTAAGGGATTTTGGTCATGAGATTATCAAAAAGGATCTTC
ACCTAGATCCTTTTAAATTAAAAATGAAGTTTTAAATCAATCTAAAGTATATATGAGTAAACTTGGTCTG
ACAGTTACCAATGCTTAATCAGTGAGGCACCTATCTCAGCGATCTGTCTATTTCGTTCATCCATAGTTGC
CTGACTCCCCGTCGTGTAGATAACTACGATACGGGAGGGCTTACCATCTGGCCCCAGTGCTGCAATGATA
CCGCGAGACCCACGCTCACCGGCTCCAGATTTATCAGCAATAAACCAGCCAGCCGGAAGGGCCGAGCGCA
GAAGTGGTCCTGCAACTTTATCCGCCTCCATCCAGTCTATTAATTGTTGCCGGGAAGCTAGAGTAAGTAG
TTCGCCAGTTAATAGTTTGCGCAACGTTGTTGCCATTGCTACAGGCATCGTGGTGTCACGCTCGTCGTTT
GGTATGGCTTCATTCAGCTCCGGTTCCCAACGATCAAGGCGAGTTACATGATCCCCCATGTTGTGCAAAA
AAGCGGTTAGCTCCTTCGGTCCTCCGATCGTTGTCAGAAGTAAGTTGGCCGCAGTGTTATCACTCATGGT
TATGGCAGCACTGCATAATTCTCTTACTGTCATGCCATCCGTAAGATGCTTTTCTGTGACTGGTGAGTAC
TCAACCAAGTCATTCTGAGAATAGTGTATGCGGCGACCGAGTTGCTCTTGCCCGGCGTCAATACGGGATA
ATACCGCGCCACATAGCAGAACTTTAAAAGTGCTCATCATTGGAAAACGTTCTTCGGGGCGAAAACTCTC
AAGGATCTTACCGCTGTTGAGATCCAGTTCGATGTAACCCACTCGTGCACCCAACTGATCTTCAGCATCT
TTTACTTTCACCAGCGTTTCTGGGTGAGCAAAAACAGGAAGGCAAAATGCCGCAAAAAAGGGAATAAGGG
CGACACGGAAATGTTGAATACTCATACTCTTCCTTTTTCAATATTATTGAAGCATTTATCAGGGTTATTG
TCTCATGAGCGGATACATATTTGAATGTATTTAGAAAAATAAACAAATAGGGGTTCCGCGCACATTTCCC
CGAAAAGTGCCACCTGACGTC
