>Addgene plasmid #66300 | GPR1-Tango | depositor partial sequence | sequence record 113214 | GPR1
ATGGAAGACTTGGAGGAAACACTGTTTGAGGAATTCGAGAACTATAGTTATGATTTGGACTACTACTCAC
TGGAAAGTGATCTTGAGGAGAAGGTGCAGCTGGGAGTGGTGCACTGGGTTTCCCTCGTCCTCTACTGTCT
GGCATTCGTCCTGGGTATACCTGGCAATGCAATCGTCATTTGGTTCACTGGCTTTAAGTGGAAGAAGACG
GTAACTACCCTTTGGTTCCTGAACTTGGCCATCGCTGACTTCATCTTCCTCCTGTTCCTGCCTCTGTACA
TCAGCTATGTAGCCATGAACTTTCACTGGCCCTTTGGCATCTGGCTGTGCAAGGCTAATAGCTTTACTGC
CCAACTGAATATGTTTGCCTCAGTTTTCTTTCTGACGGTGATTAGCCTCGACCATTATATTCATCTCATT
CATCCGGTGCTGTCTCATCGGCATCGGACGCTGAAAAACAGTCTGATTGTCATTATCTTCATTTGGCTCC
TCGCTTCTCTGATCGGCGGGCCAGCACTGTATTTTCGCGACACCGTGGAATTCAACAACCACACATTGTG
CTATAATAACTTTCAGAAGCATGATCCAGACCTTACCCTGATTCGGCATCACGTACTGACCTGGGTCAAA
TTCATCATAGGGTACCTCTTCCCTCTGCTCACTATGTCCATCTGTTACTTGTGCCTTATCTTCAAGGTCA
AGAAGCGGAGCATCCTGATTTCTAGTAGGCATTTTTGGACGATCCTTGTGGTGGTCGTCGCATTCGTTGT
CTGTTGGACACCCTACCATTTGTTTTCCATTTGGGAGCTGACTATTCACCACAACTCTTACTCACATCAC
GTGATGCAAGCGGGTATCCCCCTGAGCACTGGCTTGGCCTTCCTGAATAGCTGCCTGAATCCAATCCTGT
ATGTTCTCATTTCCAAAAAGTTCCAGGCGCGCTTTAGGTCCTCTGTTGCTGAGATTCTGAAGTACACACT
TTGGGAAGTATCCTGTAGCGGGACTGTGTCAGAACAATTGAGGAACTCTGAGACTAAAAATCTGTGCTTG
CTGGAAACAGCGCAG
