>Addgene plasmid #66300 | GPR1-Tango | addgene partial sequence | sequence record 117337 | CMV-F 5'-CGCAAATGGGCGGTAGGCGTG-3'
TCTCTGGCTAACTAGAGAACCCACTGCTTACTGGCTTATCGAAATTAATACGACTCACTATAGGGAGACC
CAAGCTGGCTAGCGTTTAAACTTAAGCTTGGTACCGAGCTCGGATCCACTAGTCCAGTGTGGTGGAATTC
TGCAGATATCCAGCACAGTGGCGGCCGCGCCACCATGAAGACGATCATCGCCCTGAGCTACATCTTCTGC
CTGGTATTCGCCGACTACAAGGACGATGATGACGCCAGCATCGATATGGACGTAACATCCCAAGCAAGAG
GAGTGGGTCTTGAGATGTACCCGGGGACTGCGCAGCCCGCAGCTCCTAACACTACTTCACCCGAGCTGAA
CCTGTCACACCCTCTCCTGGGCACTGCGCTCGCGAACGGAACCGGGGAGCTGTCTGAGCACCAGCAGTAC
GTCATAGGCCTGTTCCTGTCCTGTTTGTATACCATTTTTCTCTTCCCCATTGGGTTTGTGGGGAACATCC
TGATTCTTGTTGTTAACATCAGCTTCAGGGAGAAAATGACGATTCCTGACTTGTACTTTATCAACCTGGC
CGTCGCCGACTTGATTTTGGTGGCGGATTCTCTGATTGAGGTTTTTAACCTCCACGAGAGATATTACGAC
ATCGCTGTGCTGTGTACCTTTATGAGCCTCTTTCTGCAGGTTAACATGTATTCCTCAGTGTTTTTTCTGA
CCTGGATGTCATTCGACAGATACATCGCCCTCGCCAGGGCTATGAGGTGCTCTCTGTTCCGCACGAAACA
CCACGCCCGGCTTAGTTGCGGGCTCATTTGGATGGCCTCAGTGAGCGCAACACTGGTGCCGTTTACTGCC
GTACACCTCCAGCATACAGACGAAGCCCTGTTTTTGCTTCGCTGATGTTAGGGAGGTCCAATGGCTGGAA
GTTACTCTGGGTTTCAAAGTTCCATTTTGCCATCATAAGGGCTTTGCTATAGCTTGACCGTTCGAGTACT
GGTGAAAGACA
