>Addgene plasmid #66300 | GPR1-Tango | addgene partial sequence | sequence record 118021 | Tet-R 5'-GGCGAGTTTACGGGTTGTTA-3'
CTCTAATGCGCTGTTAATCACTTTACTTTTATCTAATCTTAGCTGGAAGTACAGGTTCTCACCGGTCGAT
GAAGTGTCCTTGGCCAGGGAGGAGCTGGCGGTGGTGCAGGACTCATCTTGGGGACCCAGGCTGGGTGGGG
TGCGTCCACCGGTATCGATCTGCGCTGTTTCCAGCAAGCACAGATTTTTAGTCTCAGAGTTCCTCAATTG
TTCTGACACAGTCCCGCTACAGGATACTTCCCAAAGTGTGTACTTCAGAATCTCAGCAACAGAGGACCTA
AAGCGCGCCTGGAACTTTTTGGAAATGAGAACATACAGGATTGGATTCAGGCAGCTATTCAGGAAGGCCA
AGCCAGTGCTCAGGGGGATACCCGCTTGCATCACGTGATGTGAGTAAGAGTTGTGGTGAATAGTCAGCTC
CCAAATGGAAAACAAATGGTAGGGTGTCCAACAGACAACGAATGCGACGACCACCACAAGGATCGTCCAA
AAATGCCTACTAGAAATCAGGATGCTCCGCTTCTTGACCTTGAAGATAAGGCACAAGTAACAGATGGACA
TAGTGAGCAGAGGGAAGAGGTACCCTATGATGAATTTGACCCAGGTCAGTACGTGATGCCGAATCAGGGT
AAGGTCTGGATCATGCTTCTGAAAGTTATTATAGCACAATGTGTGGTTGTTGAATTCCACGGTGTCGCGA
AAATACAGTGCTGGCCCGCCGATCAGAGAAGCGAGGAGCCAAATGAAGATAATGACAATCAGACTGTTTT
TCAGCGTCCGATGCCGATGAGACAGCACCGGATGAATGAGATGAATATAATGGTCGAGGCTAATCACCGT
CAGAAAGAAAACTGAGGCAAACATATTCAGTTGGGCAGTAAAGCTATTAGCCTTGCACAGCCAGATGCCA
AAGGGCCAGTGAAAGTTCATGGCTACATAGCTGATGTACAGAGGCAGGAACAGGAGGAAGATGAAGTCAG
CGATGGCCAAGTTCAGGAACCAAAGGGTAGTTACCGTC
