>Addgene plasmid #66300 | GPR1-Tango | addgene partial sequence | sequence record 122414 | CMV-F 5'-CGCAAATGGGCGGTAGGCGTG-3'
GCTAACTAGAGAACCCACTGCTTACTGGCTTATCGAAATTAATACGACTCACTATAGGGAGACCCAAGCT
GGCTAGCGTTTAAACTTAAGCTTGGTACCGAGCTCGGATCCACTAGTCCAGTGTGGTGGAATTCTGCAGA
TATCCAGCACAGTGGCGGCCGCGCCACCATGAAGACGATCATCGCCCTGAGCTACATCTTCTGCCTGGTA
TTCGCCGACTACAAGGACGATGATGACGCCAGCATCGATATGGAAGACTTGGAGGAAACACTGTTTGAGG
AATTCGAGAACTATAGTTATGATTTGGACTACTACTCACTGGAAAGTGATCTTGAGGAGAAGGTGCAGCT
GGGAGTGGTGCACTGGGTTTCCCTCGTCCTCTACTGTCTGGCATTCGTCCTGGGTATACCTGGCAATGCA
ATCGTCATTTGGTTCACTGGCTTTAAGTGGAAGAAGACGGTAACTACCCTTTGGTTCCTGAACTTGGCCA
TCGCTGACTTCATCTTCCTCCTGTTCCTGCCTCTGTACATCAGCTATGTAGCCATGAACTTTCACTGGCC
CTTTGGCATCTGGCTGTGCAAGGCTAATAGCTTTACTGCCCAACTGAATATGTTTGCCTCAGTTTTCTTT
CTGACGGTGATTAGCCTCGACCATTATATTCATCTCATTCATCCGGTGCTGTCTCATCGGCATCGGACGC
TGAAAAACAGTCTGATTGTCATTATCTTCATTTGGCTCCTCGCTTCTCTGATCGGCGGGCCAGCACTGTA
TTTTCGCGACACCGTGGAATTCAACAACCACACATTGTGCTATAATAACTTTCAGAAGCATGATCCAGAC
CTTACCCTGATTCGGCATCACGTACTGACCTGGGTCAAATTCATCATAGGGTACCTCTTCCCTCTGCTCA
CTATGTCCATCTGTTACTTGTGCCTTATCTTCAAGGTCAAGAAGCGGAGCATCCTGATTTCTAGTAGGCA
TTTTTGGACGATCCTTGTGGTGGTCGTCGCATTCGTTGTCTGTTGGACACCCTACCATTTGTTTTCCATT
TGGGA
